>Addgene plasmid #219240 | SFFV-KLF10-Brd 306 | addgene full sequence | sequence record 449006 | Addgene NGS Result
ATTTATGCAGAGGCCGAGGCCGCCTCGGCCTCTGAGCTATTCCAGAAGTAGTGAGGAGGCTTTTTTGGAG
GCCTAGGGACGTACCCAATTCGCCCTATAGTGAGTCGTATTACGCGCGCTCACTGGCCGTCGTTTTACAA
CGTCGTGACTGGGAAAACCCTGGCGTTACCCAACTTAATCGCCTTGCAGCACATCCCCCTTTCGCCAGCT
GGCGTAATAGCGAAGAGGCCCGCACCGATCGCCCTTCCCAACAGTTGCGCAGCCTGAATGGCGAATGGG
[124 nt withheld, positions 280-403]
C
[91 nt withheld, positions 405-495]
A
[49 nt withheld, positions 497-545]
CCTTTGACGTTGGAGTCCACGTTCTTT
[37 nt withheld, positions 573-609]
ACCCTATCTCGGTCTATTCTTTTGATTTATAAGGGATTTTGCCGATTTCGGCCTATTGGTTAAAAAATGA
GCTGATTTAACAAAAATTTAACGCGAATTTTAACAAAATATTAACGCTTACAATTTAGGTGGCACTTTTC
GGGGAAATGTGCGCGGAACCCCTATTTGTTTATTTTTCTAAATACATTCAAATATGTATCCGCTCATGAG
ACAATAACCCTGATAAATGCTTCAATAATATTGAAAAAGGAAGAGTATGAGTATTCAACATTTCCGTGTC
GCCCTTATTCCCTTTTTTGCGGCATTTTGCCTTCCTGTTTTTGCTCACCCAGAAACGCTGGTGAAAGTAA
AAGATGCTGAAGATCAGTTGGGTGCACGAGTGGGTTACATCGAACTGGATCTCAACAGCGGTAAGATCCT
TGAGAGTTTTCGCCCCGAAGAACGTTTTCCAATGATGAGCACTTTTAAAGTTCTGCTATGTGGCGCGGTA
TTATCCCGTATTGACGCCGGGCAAGAGCAACTCGGTCGCCGCATACACTATTCTCAGAATGACTTGGTTG
AGTACTCACCAGTCACAGAAAAGCATCTTACGGATGGCATGACAGTAAGAGAATTATGCAGTGCTGCCAT
AACCATGAGTGATAACACTGCGGCCAACTTACTTCTGACAACGATCGGAGGACCGAAGGAGCTAACCGCT
TTTTTGCACAACATGGGGGATCATGTAACTCGCCTTGATCGTTGGGAACCGGAGCTGAATGAAGCCATAC
CAAACGACGAGCGTGACACCACGATGCCTGTAGCAATGGCAACAACGTTGCGCAAACTATTAACTGGCGA
ACTACTTACTCTAGCTTCCCGGCAACAATTAATAGACTGGATGGAGGCGGATAAAGTTGCAGGACCACTT
CTGCGCTCGGCCCTTCCGGCTGGCTGGTTTATTGCTGATAAATCTGGAGCCGGTGAGCGTGGGTCTCGCG
GTATCATTGCAGCACTGGGGCCAGATGGTAAGCCCTCCCGTATCGTAGTTATCTACACGACGGGGAGTCA
GGCAACTATGGATGAACGAAATAGACAGATCGCTGAGATAGGTGCCTCACTGATTAAGCATTGGTAACTG
TCAGACCAAGTTTACTCATATATACTTTAGATTGATTTAAAACTTCATTTTTAATTTAAAAGGATCTAGG
TGAAGATCCTTTTTGATAATCTCATGACCAAAATCCCTTAACGTGAGTTTTCGTTCCACTGAGCGTCAGA
CCCCGTAGAAAAGATCAAAGGATCTTCTTGAGATCCTTTTTTTCTGCGCGTAATCTGCTGCTTGCAAACA
AAAAAACCACCGCTACCAGCGGTGGTTTGTTTGCCGGATCAAGAGCTACCAACTCTTTTTCCGAAGGTAA
CTGGCTTCAGCAGAGCGCAGATACCAAATACTGTTCTTCTAGTGTAGCCGTAGTTAGGCCACCACTTCAA
GAACTCTGTAGCACCGCCTACATACCTCGCTCTGCTAATCCTGTTACCAGTGGCTGCTGCCAGTGGCGAT
AAGTCGTGTCTTACCGGGTTGGACTCAAGACGATAGTTACCGGATAAGGCGCAGCGGTCGGGCTGAACGG
GGGGTTCGTGCACACAGCCCAGCTTGGAGCGAACGACCTACACCGAACTGAGATACCTACAGCGTGAGCT
ATGAGAAAGCGCCACGCTTCCCGAAGGGAGAAAGGCGGACAGGTATCCGGTAAGCGGCAGGGTCGGAACA
GGAGAGCGCACGAGGGAGCTTCCAGGGGGAAACGCCTGGTATCTTTATAGTCCTGTCGGGTTTCGCCACC
TCTGACTTGAGCGTCGATTTTTGTGATGCTCGTCAGGGGGGCGGAGCCTATGGAAAAACGCCAGCAACGC
GGCCTTTTTACGGTTCCTGGCCTTTTGCTGGCCTTTTGCTCACATGTTCTTTCCTGCGTTATCCCCTGAT
TCTGTGGATAACCGTATTACCGCCTTTGAGTGAGCTGATACCGCTCGCCGCAGCCGAACGACCGAGCGCA
GCGAGTCAGTGAGCGAGGAAGCGGAAGAGCGCCCAATACGCAAACCGCCTCTCCCCGCGCGTTGGCCGAT
TCATTAATGCAGCTGGCACGACAGGTTTCCCGACTGGAAAGCGGGCAGTGAGCGCAACGCAATTAATGTG
AGTTAGCTCACTCATTAGGCACCCCAGGCTTTACACTTTATGCTTCCGGCTCGTATGTTGTGTGGAATTG
TGAGCGGATAACAATTTCACACAGGAAACAGCTATGACCATGATTACGCCAAGCGCGCAATTAACCCTCA
CTAAAGGGAACAAAAGCTGGAGCTGCAAGCTTAATGTAGTCTTATGCAATACTCTTGTAGTCTTGCAACA
TGGTAACGATGAGTTAGCAACATGCCTTACAAGGAGAGAAAAAGCACCGTGCATGCCGATTGGTGGAAGT
AAGGTGGTACGATCGTGCCTTATTAGGAAGGCAACAGACGGGTCTGACATGGATTGGACGAACCACTGAA
TTGCCGCATTGCAGAGATATTGTATTTAAGTGCCTAGCTCGATACATAAACGGGTCTCTCTGGTTAGACC
AGATCTGAGCCTGGGAGCTCTCTGGCTAACTAGGGAACCCACTGCTTAAGCCTCAATAAAGCTTGCCTTG
AGTGCTTCAAGTAGTGTGTGCCCGTCTGTTGTGTGACTCTGGTAACTAGAGATCCCTCAGACCCTTTTAG
TCAGTGTGGAAAATCTCTAGCAGTGGCGCCCGAACAGGGACTTGAAAGCGAAAGGGAAACCAGAGGAGCT
CTCTCGACGCAGGACTCGGCTTGCTGAAGCGCGCACGGCAAGAGGCGAGGGGCGGCGACTGGTGAGTACG
CCAAAAATTTTGACTAGCGGAGGCTAGAAGGAGAGAGATGGGTGCGAGAGCGTCAGTATTAAGCGGGGGA
GAATTAGATCGCGATGGGAAAAAATTCGGTTAAGGCCAGGGGGAAAGAAAAAATATAAATTAAAACATAT
AGTATGGGCAAGCAGGGAGCTAGAACGATTCGCAGTTAATCCTGGCCTGTTAGAAACATCAGAAGGCTGT
AGACAAATACTGGGACAGCTACAACCATCCCTTCAGACAGGATCAGAAGAACTTAGATCATTATATAATA
CAGTAGCAACCCTCTATTGTGTGCATCAAAGGATAGAGATAAAAGACACCAAGGAAGCTTTAGACAAGAT
AGAGGAAGAGCAAAACAAAAGTAAGACCACCGCACAGCAAGCGGCCGCTGATCTTCAGACCTGGAGGAGG
AGATATGAGGGACAATTGGAGAAGTGAATTATATAAATATAAAGTAGTAAAAATTGAACCATTAGGAGTA
GCACCCACCAAGGCAAAGAGAAGAGTGGTGCAGAGAGAAAAAAGAGCAGTGGGAATAGGAGCTTTGTTCC
TTGGGTTCTTGGGAGCAGCAGGAAGCACTATGGGCGCAGCGTCAATGACGCTGACGGTACAGGCCAGACA
ATTATTGTCTGGTATAGTGCAGCAGCAGAACAATTTGCTGAGGGCTATTGAGGCGCAACAGCATCTGTTG
CAACTCACAGTCTGGGGCATCAAGCAGCTCCAGGCAAGAATCCTGGCTGTGGAAAGATACCTAAAGGATC
AACAGCTCCTGGGGATTTGGGGTTGCTCTGGAAAACTCATTTGCACCACTGCTGTGCCTTGGAATGCTAG
TTGGAGTAATAAATCTCTGGAACAGATTTGGAATCACACGACCTGGATGGAGTGGGACAGAGAAATTAAC
AATTACACAAGCTTAATACACTCCTTAATTGAAGAATCGCAAAACCAGCAAGAAAAGAATGAACAAGAAT
TATTGGAATTAGATAAATGGGCAAGTTTGTGGAATTGGTTTAACATAACAAATTGGCTGTGGTATATAAA
ATTATTCATAATGATAGTAGGAGGCTTGGTAGGTTTAAGAATAGTTTTTGCTGTACTTTCTATAGTGAAT
AGAGTTAGGCAGGGATATTCACCATTATCGTTTCAGACCCACCTCCCAACCCCGAGGGGACCCGACAGGC
CCGAAGGAATAGAAGAAGAAGGTGGAGAGAGAGACAGAGACAGATCCATTCGATTAGTGAACGGATCTCG
ACGGTATCGGTTAACTTTTAAAAGAAAAGGGGGGATTGGGGGGTACAGTGCAGGGGAAAGAATAGTAGAC
ATAATAGCAACAGACATACAAACTAAAGAATTACAAAAACAAATTACAAAAATTCAAAATTTTATCGATC
ACGAGACTAGCCTCGAGCTGGCTGCAGTAACGCCATTTTGCAAGGCATGGAAAAATACCAAACCAAGAAT
AGAGAAGTTCAGATCAAGGGCGGGTACATGAAAATAGCTAACGTTGGGCCAAACAGGATATCTGCGGTGA
GCAGTTTCGGCCCCGGCCCGGGGCCAAGAACAGATGGTCACCGCAGTTTCGGCCCCGGCCCGAGGCCAAG
AACAGATGGTCCCCAGATATGGCCCAACCCTCAGCAGTTTCTTAAGACCCATCAGATGTTTCCAGGCTCC
CCCAAGGACCTGAAATGACCCTGCGCCTTATTTGAATTAACCAATCAGCCTGCTTCTCGCTTCTGTTCGC
GCGCTTCTGCTTCCCGAGCTCTATAAAAGAGCTCACAACCCCTCACTCGGCGCGCCAGTCCTCCGACAGA
CTGAGTCGGCCGGTCGAATCAAGCTTATCGATACCGTCGACGGATCCGCTAGCCCGCGGTTCGAAATGGA
GGAAAGAATGGAAATGATTTCTGAAAGGCCAAAAGAGAGTATGTATTCCTGGAACAAAACTGCAGAGAAA
AGTGATTTTGAAGCTGTAGAAGCACTTATGTCAATGAGCTGCAGTTGGAAGTCTGATTTTAAGAAATACG
TTGAAAACAGACCTGTTACACCAGTATCTGATTTGTCAGAGGAAGAGAATCTGCTTCCGGGAACACCTGA
TTTTCATACAATCCCAGCATTTTGTTTGACTCCACCTTACAGTCCTTCTGACTTTGAACCCTCTCAAGTG
TCAAATCTGATGGCACCAGCGCCATCTACTGTACACTTCAAGTCACTCTCAGATACTGCCAAACCTCACA
TTGCCGCACCTTTCAAAGAGGAAGAAAAGAGCCCAGTATCTGCCCCCAAACTCCCCAAAGCTCAGGCAAC
AAGTGTGATTCGTCATACAGCTGATGCCCAGCTATGTAACCACCAGACCTGCCCAATGAAAGCAGCCAGC
ATCCTCAACTATCAGAACAATTCTTTTAGAAGAAGAACCCACCTAAATGTTGAGGCTGCAAGAAAGAACA
TACCATGTGCCGCTGTGTCACCAAACAGATCCAAATGTGAGAGAAACACAGTGGCAGATGTTGATGAGAA
AGCAAGTGCTGCACTTTATGACTTTTCTGTGCCTTCCTCAGAGACGGTCATCTGCAGGTCTCAGCCAGCC
CCTGTGTCCCCACAACAGAAGTCAGTGTTGGTCTCTCCACCTGCAGTATCTGCAGGGGGAGTGCCACCTA
TGCCGGTCATCTGCCAGATGGTTCCCCTTCCTGCCAACAACCCTGTTGTGACAACAGTCGTTCCCAGCAC
TCCTCCCAGCCAGCCACCAGCCGTTTGCCCCCCTGTTGTGTTCATGGGCACACAAGTCCCCAAAGGCGCT
GTCATGTTTGTGGTACCCCAGCCCGTTGTGCAGAGTTCAAAGCCTCCGGTGGTGAGCCCGAATGGCACCA
GACTCTCTCCCATTGCCCCTGCTCCTGGGTTTTCCCCTTCAGCAGCAAAAGTCACTCCTCAGATTGATTC
ATCAAGGATAAGGAGTCACATCTGTAGCCACCCAGGATGTGGCAAGACATACTTTAAAAGTTCCCATCTG
AAGGCCCACACGAGGACGCACACAGGAGAAAAGCCTTTCAGCTGTAGCTGGAAAGGTTGTGAAAGGAGGT
TTGCCCGTTCTGATGAACTGTCCAGACACAGGCGAACCCACACGGGTGAGAAGAAATTTGCGTGCCCCAT
GTGTGACCGGCGGTTCATGAGGAGTGACCATTTGACCAAGCATGCCCGGCGCCATCTATCAGCCAAGAAG
CTACCAAACTGGCAGATGGAAGTGAGCAAGCTAAATGACATTGCTCTACCTCCAACCCCTGCTCCCACAC
AGTGAACCGGTCGGATCCCCCGGGCTGCAGGAATTCGAGCATCTTACCGCCATTTATTCCCATATTTGTT
CTGTTTTTCTTGATTTGGGTATACATTTAAATGTTAATAAAACAAAATGGTGGGGCAATCATTTACATTT
TTAGGGATATGTAATTACTAGTTCAGGTGTATTGCCACAAGACAAACATGTTAAGAAACTTTCCCGTTAT
TTACGCTCTGTTCCTGTTAATCAACCTCTGGATTACAAAATTTGTGAAAGATTGACTGATATTCTTAACT
ATGTTGCTCCTTTTACGCTGTGTGGATATGCTGCTTTAATGCCTCTGTATCATGCTATTGCTTCCCGTAC
GGCTTTCGTTTTCTCCTCCTTGTATAAATCCTGGTTGCTGTCTCTTTATGAGGAGTTGTGGCCCGTTGTC
CGTCAACGTGGCGTGGTGTGCTCTGTGTTTGCTGACGCAACCCCCACTGGCTGGGGCATTGCCACCACCT
GTCAACTCCTTTCTGGGACTTTCGCTTTCCCCCTCCCGATCGCCACGGCAGAACTCATCGCCGCCTGCCT
TGCCCGCTGCTGGACAGGGGCTAGGTTGCTGGGCACTGATAATTCCGTGGTGTTGTCGGGGAAGCTGACG
TCCTTTGCAATTCGATATCAAGCTGTACCTTCTAGATGTACAGAATCATTAGCGCTTCTAGACCAATGAC
TTACAAGGCAGCTGTAGATCTTAGCCACTTTTTAAAAGAAAAGGGGGGACTGGAAGGGCTAATTCACTCC
CAACGAAGACAAGATCTGCTTTTTGCTTGTACTGGGTCTCTCTGGTTAGACCAGATCTGAGCCTGGGAGC
TCTCTGGCTAACTAGGGAACCCACTGCTTAAGCCTCAATAAAGCTTGCCTTGAGTGCTTCAAGTAGTGTG
TGCCCGTCTGTTGTGTGACTCTGGTAACTAGAGATCCCTCAGACCCTTTTAGTCAGTGTGGAAAATCTCT
AGCAGTAGTAGTTCATGTCATCTTATTATTCAGTATTTATAACTTGCAAAGAAATGAATATCAGAGAGTG
AGAGGAACTTGTTTATTGCAGCTTATAATGGTTACAAATAAAGCAATAGCATCACAAATTTCACAAATAA
AGCATTTTTTTCACTGCATTCTAGTTGTGGTTTGTCCAAACTCATCAATGTATCTTATCATGTCTGGCTC
TAGCTATCCCGCCCCTAACTCCGCCCATCCCGCCCCTAACTCCGCCCAGTTCCGCCCATTCTCCGCCCCA
TGGCTGACTAATTTTTTTT
Features (pLannotate 1.2.2; 29 found; start..end, strand, type, name):
     94..112     -  promoter       T7 promoter: promoter for bacteriophage T7 RNA polymerase
    120..275     +  CDS            lacZα (fragment): LacZα fragment of β-galactosidase; lacZ fragment
    280..708     +  rep_origin     f1 ori (sequence partly withheld): f1 bacteriophage origin of replication; arrow indicates direction of (+) strand synthesis
    761..865     +  promoter       AmpR promoter: bla
    866..1726    +  CDS            AmpR: β-lactamase; bla; confers resistance to ampicillin, carbenicillin, and related antibiotics
   1897..2485    +  rep_origin     ori: high-copy-number ColE1/pMB1/pBR322/pUC origin of replication
   2668..2760    +  CDS            lacI (fragment): lac repressor; lacI; The lac repressor binds to the lac operator to inhibit transcription in E. coli. This inhibition can be relieved by adding lactose or isopropyl-β-D-thiogalactopyranoside (IPTG).
   2773..2794    +  protein_bind   CAP binding site: CAP binding activates transcription in the presence of cAMP. E. coli catabolite activator protein
   2809..2839    +  promoter       lac promoter: promoter for the E. coli lac operon
   2847..2863    +  protein_bind   lac operator: The lac repressor binds to the lac operator to inhibit transcription in E. coli. This inhibition can be relieved by adding lactose or isopropyl-β-D-thiogalactopyranoside (IPTG). lac repressor encoded by lacI
   2908..2926    +  promoter       T3 promoter: promoter for bacteriophage T3 RNA polymerase
   2954..3180    +  promoter       RSV promoter: Rous sarcoma virus enhancer/promoter
   3181..3361    +  LTR            5' LTR (truncated): truncated 5' long terminal repeat (LTR) from HIV-1
   3408..3533    +  misc_feature   HIV-1 Ψ: packaging signal of human immunodeficiency virus type 1
   3517..3880    +  CDS            HIV-1 gag (fragment): gag protein from human immunodeficiency virus 1; gag
   4026..4259    +  misc_feature   RRE: The Rev response element (RRE) of HIV-1 allows for Rev-dependent mRNA export from the nucleus to the cytoplasm.
   4636..4736    +  CDS            Rev (fragment): human immunodeficiency virus 1 (HIV-1) Rev protein; rev; enhances nuclear export of unspliced and incompletely spliced viral mRNAs
   4755..4872    +  misc_feature   cPPT/CTS: central polypurine tract and central termination sequence of HIV-1
   4906..5307    +  promoter       SFFV promoter: spleen focus-forming virus long terminal repeat (LTR) promoter
   5317..5340    +  misc_feature   MCS (fragment): pBluescript multiple cloning site
   5368..6771    +  CDS            KLF10: KLF10_HUMAN - Also known as TIEG, TIEG1. Experimental evidence at protein level: Swiss-Prot protein existence level 1. Transcriptional repressor which binds to the consensus sequence 5'-GGTGTG-3'. Plays a role in the regulation of the circadian clock; binds to the GC box sequence in the promoter of the core clock component ARTNL/BMAL1 and represses its transcriptional activity. Regulates the circadian expression of genes involved in lipogenesis, gluconeogenesis, and glycolysis in the liver. Represses the expression of PCK2, a rate-limiting step enzyme of gluconeogenesis (By similarity). May pl
   6782..6807    +  misc_feature   MCS (fragment): pBluescript multiple cloning site
   6807..6866    +  CDS            S (fragment): HBSAG_WHV6 - Experimental evidence at transcript level: Swiss-Prot protein existence level 2. The middle envelope protein plays an important role in the budding of the virion. It is involved in the induction of budding in a nucleocapsid independent way. In this process the majority of envelope proteins bud to form subviral lipoprotein particles of 22 nm of diameter that do not contain a nucleocapsid (By similarity). From Woodchuck hepatitis B virus (isolate w64/pWS23) (WHV).
   6998..7401    +  misc_feature   WPRE: woodchuck hepatitis virus posttranscriptional regulatory element
   7459..7518    +  CDS            nef (fragment): NEF_HV1Z2 - Experimental evidence at protein level: Swiss-Prot protein existence level 1. Extracellular Nef protein targets CD4(+) T-lymphocytes for apoptosis by interacting with CXCR4 surface receptors. From Human immunodeficiency virus type 1 group M subtype D (isolate Z2/CDC-Z34) (HIV-1).
   7520..7753    +  LTR            3' LTR (ΔU3): self-inactivating 3' long terminal repeat (LTR) from HIV-1
   7825..7946    +  polyA_signal   SV40 poly(A) signal: SV40 polyadenylation signal
   7965..7986    +  rep_origin     SV40 ori (fragment): SV40 origin of replication
   7986..73      +  rep_origin     SV40 ori (across the origin): SV40 origin of replication
