[The description below was written by a language model from this plasmid's Addgene catalogue record and pLannotate feature annotations shown in this document.]
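Description:
SFFV-KLF10-Brd 306 is a third-generation-style, self-inactivating HIV-1 lentiviral transfer plasmid built on the SFFV-MCS backbone, carrying the human transcription factor KLF10 (also known as TIEG or TIEG1) together with an assigned DNA barcode. The sequenced plasmid is about 8 kb. It is maintained in E. coli through a high-copy ColE1/pUC-type origin and selected with ampicillin via the β-lactamase gene. The backbone also retains pBluescript-derived remnants: an f1 origin, lacZα and lac promoter/operator fragments, and T7 and T3 promoters.

The viral genome is transcribed in packaging cells from a chimeric RSV promoter fused to a truncated 5' LTR, which makes production independent of Tat. It is followed by the Ψ packaging signal with a partial gag sequence, the Rev response element for nuclear export of the unspliced genomic RNA, and the cPPT/CTS, which aids nuclear import in target cells. Within this frame, the spleen focus-forming virus (SFFV) LTR promoter, a strong constitutive promoter often chosen for haematopoietic cells, drives the KLF10 coding sequence, which is flanked by multiple cloning site remnants. A WPRE downstream enhances transcript stability and expression. According to the depositor, the barcode sits after the WPRE at an XbaI site; it is not annotated in the feature table. That position would place it in the 3' region of the transcript, upstream of the ΔU3 3' LTR. An SV40 polyadenylation signal and SV40 origin lie outside the LTRs. No mammalian selection marker or reporter is annotated.

The construct belongs to a barcoded transcription factor collection designed for combinatorial screening in immune cell reprogramming, where the barcode serves to identify which factor was delivered to a transduced cell.
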