Addgene plasmid #219240: SFFV-KLF10-Brd 306
Purpose: Transcription factor KLF10 with a specific barcode assigned.
Depositing lab: Filipe Pereira. Depositing organization: Center for Neuroscience and Cell Biology, University of Coimbra. Publication: A combinatorial transcription factor screening platform for immune cell reprogramming. Kurochkin I, Altman AR, Caiado I, Pertiga-Cabral D, Halitzki E, Minaeva M, Zimmermannova O, Henriques-Oliveira L, Klein D, Nair M, Oliveira D, Cajal LR, Knittel R, Feick C, Ringner M, Martin M, Cirovic B, Pires CF, Rosa FF, Sitnicka E, Theis FJ, Pereira CF. Cell Syst. 2026 Jan 21;17(1):101457. doi: 10.1016/j.cels.2025.101457. Epub 2026 Jan 14. PubMed 41539305.
Backbone
  Vector backbone: SFFV-MCS
  Backbone size w/o insert (bp): 6638
  Vector type: Lentiviral
Growth in bacteria
  Bacterial resistance: Ampicillin, 100 μg/mL
  Growth temperature: 37°C
  Growth strain: NEB Stable
  Copy number: High Copy
Gene/Insert
  Gene/Insert name: KLF10
  Species: H. sapiens (human)
  Insert size (bp): 1410
  Entrez Gene: KLF10 (a.k.a. EGR-alpha, EGRA, TIEG, TIEG1)
  Promoter: The spleen focus-forming virus (SFFV) promoter
  Cloning method: Restriction Enzyme; 5′ cloning site Bsp119I (not destroyed); 3′ cloning site BstHI (not destroyed)
Terms and licenses: Academic/Nonprofit Terms; Industry Terms: Not Available to Industry
Depositor comments: Barcode sequence cloned into XbaI restriction site. Design of plasmid is as follows: SFFV-[TF sequence]-WPRE-[Barcode sequence].
How to cite: SFFV-KLF10-Brd 306 was a gift from Filipe Pereira (Addgene plasmid # 219240 ; http://n2t.net/addgene:219240 ; RRID:Addgene_219240)
