>Addgene plasmid #219240 | SFFV-KLF10-Brd 306 | depositor partial sequence | sequence record 428200 | TF ORF
ATGGAGGAAAGAATGGAAATGATTTCTGAAAGGCCAAAAGAGAGTATGTATTCCTGGAACAAAACTGCAG
AGAAAAGTGATTTTGAAGCTGTAGAAGCACTTATGTCAATGAGCTGCAGTTGGAAGTCTGATTTTAAGAA
ATACGTTGAAAACAGACCTGTTACACCAGTATCTGATTTGTCAGAGGAAGAGAATCTGCTTCCGGGAACA
CCTGATTTTCATACAATCCCAGCATTTTGTTTGACTCCACCTTACAGTCCTTCTGACTTTGAACCCTCTC
AAGTGTCAAATCTGATGGCACCAGCGCCATCTACTGTACACTTCAAGTCACTCTCAGATACTGCCAAACC
TCACATTGCCGCACCTTTCAAAGAGGAAGAAAAGAGCCCAGTATCTGCCCCCAAACTCCCCAAAGCTCAG
GCAACAAGTGTGATTCGTCATACAGCTGATGCCCAGCTATGTAACCACCAGACCTGCCCAATGAAAGCAG
CCAGCATCCTCAACTATCAGAACAATTCTTTTAGAAGAAGAACCCACCTAAATGTTGAGGCTGCAAGAAA
GAACATACCATGTGCCGCTGTGTCACCAAACAGATCCAAATGTGAGAGAAACACAGTGGCAGATGTTGAT
GAGAAAGCAAGTGCTGCACTTTATGACTTTTCTGTGCCTTCCTCAGAGACGGTCATCTGCAGGTCTCAGC
CAGCCCCTGTGTCCCCACAACAGAAGTCAGTGTTGGTCTCTCCACCTGCAGTATCTGCAGGGGGAGTGCC
ACCTATGCCGGTCATCTGCCAGATGGTTCCCCTTCCTGCCAACAACCCTGTTGTGACAACAGTCGTTCCC
AGCACTCCTCCCAGCCAGCCACCAGCCGTTTGCCCCCCTGTTGTGTTCATGGGCACACAAGTCCCCAAAG
GCGCTGTCATGTTTGTGGTACCCCAGCCCGTTGTGCAGAGTTCAAAGCCTCCGGTGGTGAGCCCGAATGG
CACCAGACTCTCTCCCATTGCCCCTGCTCCTGGGTTTTCCCCTTCAGCAGCAAAAGTCACTCCTCAGATT
GATTCATCAAGGATAAGGAGTCACATCTGTAGCCACCCAGGATGTGGCAAGACATACTTTAAAAGTTCCC
ATCTGAAGGCCCACACGAGGACGCACACAGGAGAAAAGCCTTTCAGCTGTAGCTGGAAAGGTTGTGAAAG
GAGGTTTGCCCGTTCTGATGAACTGTCCAGACACAGGCGAACCCACACGGGTGAGAAGAAATTTGCGTGC
CCCATGTGTGACCGGCGGTTCATGAGGAGTGACCATTTGACCAAGCATGCCCGGCGCCATCTATCAGCCA
AGAAGCTACCAAACTGGCAGATGGAAGTGAGCAAGCTAAATGACATTGCTCTACCTCCAACCCCTGCTCC
CACACAGTGA
