>Addgene plasmid #219240 | SFFV-KLF10-Brd 306 | depositor partial sequence | sequence record 428201 | Barcode sequence
TGTACAGAATCATTAGCGCT
